>Addgene plasmid #55524 | mTurquoise-Alpha-Actinin-19 | addgene partial sequence | sequence record 115307 | cy1r 5'-gcgaagcactgcacgccccagg-3'
AGCTTGCCGGTGGTGCAGATGAACTTCAGGGTCAGCTTGCCGTAGGTGGCATCGCCCTCGCCCTCGCCGG
ACACGCTGAACTTGTGGCCGTTTACGTCGCCGTCCAGCTCGACCAGGATGGGCACCACCCCGGTGAACAG
CTCCTCGCCCTTGCTCACCATGGTGGCGACCGGTGGATCCCGGGCCCGCGGTACCGTCGACTGCAGAATT
CGAAGCTTGAGGTCACTCTCGCCGTACAGCGCCGTGGAGAAGGACATGTAGTCCAGAGCACCTGGCACGG
AGTCGGGGCCGGTGTAGGGGGCCATCCGCGCGATGCAGTACTCAGCCTGGTCGGGTGGCAGCTCGCGGCG
CAGCTCGTCCATGGTAATGTAGTTCTTGTCCCCAGCCAGGATCTTGAAGGAAGCCATGACTTGGTCTGCT
GTATCTGTGTCGGCTGTCTCGCGGGACATGAAGTCAATGAAGGCCTGGAATGTCACTACCCCCAGGCGGT
TGGGGTCCACAATGCTCATGATGCGGGCAAATTCTGCTTCTCCCTGGGGGTCGTTGCCAATATCATAACC
CAAGCTGATGAGGCAGGCTTTGAACTCCTCGGGACCCAGTGTGCCGGAGTGATCCCGGTCAAAGTGGTTG
AAGGAGGCCCGGAACTCATTCATCTGCTCCTGGCTGATGCCCTTGGCATCCCGGGTCAGGATCTGGTTCT
CTACCTCATTGATGGTCCTGGCGATGGTGGTGAGCAGCTGCTCCCAGCCCACACGGATGTGCTCCATGGT
GTAGTTGGTGTGCTTGTTGTCGAAGATGAGCGCCTCCTGGATGAGCTGGTGGTCG
