[The description below was written by a language model from this plasmid's Addgene catalogue record.]
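Description:
mTurquoise-Alpha-Actinin-19 is a mammalian expression plasmid built on an mTurquoise fluorescent-protein backbone (about 4.75 kb without the insert). It encodes human alpha-actinin (ACTN1) fused to the cyan fluorescent protein mTurquoise. The record places the tag at the C terminus of the insert, so alpha-actinin is translated first and mTurquoise follows it. The "19" in the name may refer to the linker between the two parts, but the record does not say so. Expression is driven by the CMV promoter, a strong constitutive promoter in most mammalian cell lines. The listed 3′ sequencing primer implies that an SV40 polyadenylation signal lies downstream of the fusion. No feature table is available, so the origin of replication and other backbone elements are not specified beyond the plasmid being high copy in bacteria.

The plasmid is selected with kanamycin in E. coli. It also carries a neomycin resistance marker, which allows G418 selection of transfected mammalian cells, for example to derive stable lines. The cloning method used to insert the gene is recorded as unknown.

Alpha-actinin is an actin-crosslinking protein that concentrates at focal adhesions and along actin stress fibres, and the stated purpose of the construct is as a fluorescent localization marker for focal adhesions. The fusion is excited at about 434 nm and emits at about 474 nm, which places it in the cyan channel for live- or fixed-cell microscopy. This spectral position makes it suitable for multicolour imaging alongside green, yellow or red markers of other cellular structures.
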