Addgene plasmid #55524: mTurquoise-Alpha-Actinin-19
Purpose: Localization: Focal Adhesions, Excitation: 434, Emission: 474
Depositing lab: Michael Davidson. Depositing organization: Florida State University, Tallahassee.
Backbone
  Vector backbone: mTurquoise
  Backbone size w/o insert (bp): 4750
  Vector type: Mammalian Expression
  Selectable markers: Neomycin (select with G418)
Growth in bacteria
  Bacterial resistance: Kanamycin, 50 μg/mL
  Growth temperature: 37°C
  Growth strain: DH5alpha
  Copy number: High Copy
Gene/Insert
  Gene/Insert name: Alpha-Actinin
  Species: H. sapiens (human)
  GenBank ID: NP_001093.1
  Entrez Gene: ACTN1 (a.k.a. BDPLT15)
  Promoter: CMV
  Tag / fusion protein: mTurquoise (C terminal on backbone)
  Cloning method: Unknown
  Sequencing primers: 5′ CMV-F; 3′ SV40pA-R
Terms and licenses: Academic/Nonprofit Terms; Industry Terms
Depositor comments: . Excitation = 434; Emission = 474
How to cite: mTurquoise-Alpha-Actinin-19 was a gift from Michael Davidson (Addgene plasmid # 55524 ; http://n2t.net/addgene:55524 ; RRID:Addgene_55524)
